Addgene plasmid #175222: pCfB8707
Purpose: Xenopus oocyte expression vector containing YNL095C. Contains T7 RNA polymerase binding site, and adds polyA tail to YNL095C. Used for generation of mRNA, for injection into xenopus laevis oocytes.
Depositing lab: Irina Borodina. Depositing organization: Danmarks Tekniske Universitet. Publication: Deorphanizing solute carriers in Saccharomyces cerevisiae for secondary uptake of xenobiotic compounds. Moller-Hansen I, Saez-Saez J, van der Hoek SA, Dyekjaer JD, Christensen HB, Wright Muelas M, O'Hagan S, Kell DB, Borodina I. Front Microbiol. 2024 Apr 12;15:1376653. doi: 10.3389/fmicb.2024.1376653. PubMed 38680917.
Backbone
  Vector backbone: pNB1u/pLIFE016
  Backbone size w/o insert (bp): 3099
  Vector type: mRNA expression, injection into xenopus oocytes
Growth in bacteria
  Bacterial resistance: Ampicillin, 100 μg/mL
  Growth temperature: 37°C
  Growth strain: DH5alpha
  Copy number: High Copy
Gene/Insert
  Gene/Insert name: YNL095C
  Species: S. cerevisiae (budding yeast)
  Promoter: T7
  Tag / fusion protein: PolyA (C terminal on insert)
  Cloning method: Restriction Enzyme; 5′ cloning site PacI/Nt.BbvCI (unknown if destroyed); 3′ cloning site USER cloning (unknown if destroyed)
  Sequencing primers: 5′ AAGGCGATTAAGTTGGGT; 3′ GTGTTCTTGAGGCTGGTTTA
Terms and licenses: Academic/Nonprofit Terms; Industry Terms: Not Available to Industry
Depositor comments: Generated by USER cloning
How to cite: pCfB8707 was a gift from Irina Borodina (Addgene plasmid # 175222 ; http://n2t.net/addgene:175222 ; RRID:Addgene_175222)
