[The description below was written by a language model from this plasmid's Addgene catalogue record.]
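Description:
pCfB8707 is a Xenopus oocyte expression vector built on the pNB1u/pLIFE016 backbone (about 3.1 kb without insert). It serves as a template for in vitro transcription rather than for direct expression in cells. The plasmid is propagated in E. coli as a high-copy construct under ampicillin selection. The record does not give a feature table, so the origin of replication and any untranslated regions flanking the insert are not documented here.

The insert is YNL095C, an open reading frame from Saccharomyces cerevisiae, placed downstream of a T7 promoter. It was introduced by USER cloning into a cassette opened with PacI and the nicking enzyme Nt.BbvCI, a combination that generates long single-stranded overhangs for ligation-independent, directional insertion of uracil-containing PCR products. T7 RNA polymerase binds its promoter to drive run-off synthesis of YNL095C transcripts. A vector-encoded polyA stretch 3′ of the insert is listed in the record as a C-terminal "tag", but it functions at the RNA level, giving the transcript a polyadenylate tail, which generally supports mRNA stability and translation after injection. No protein epitope tag or reporter is recorded.

The resulting mRNA is intended for microinjection into Xenopus laevis oocytes, which translate the yeast protein and provide a heterologous system for functional assays. The associated work concerns deorphanizing yeast solute carriers for secondary uptake of xenobiotic compounds, which suggests that YNL095C was examined as a candidate transporter, with oocyte expression used to test its transport activity. The record itself does not state a specific substrate or function for the protein.
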