>Addgene plasmid #175222 | pCfB8707 | depositor partial sequence | sequence record 339733 | YNL095C
ATGGTGCACATTACTCTGGGTCAGGCGATATGGGTGTCAGTTAAGCCGATAATCAAGATTTATTTGATTA
TAGGTGTCGGCTTTCTGATGGCTAAAATGGGAATTCTTACGGTTGAAGCAACAAGAATTATTTCTGATAT
CGTGCTAACAGTTTTACTACCCTGTCTGTCATTCAACAAGATTGTCGCTAATATTGAAGATAAAGACATC
AAATCTGTGGGAATTATCTGTCTGTCTGCCCTCCTAATATTTGGTTGTGGGTTCTTTTTTGCATACGTTG
TTAGGCTATTCCTGCCTGTTCCTAAACAATGGTACGGTGGTATTCTTGCCGGTGGTATGTTTCCAAATAT
AAGTGATTTACCAATTGCATATTTACAATCTATGGACCAAGGGCTTGTATTTTCGGAAGAAGAAGGTAAC
AAAGGTGTGGCTAACGTCATTATATTTCTGACAATGTTTCTAATTTGCATTTTCAATTTGGGGGGGTTTC
GACTGATTGAAAGTGATTTTGAGTACAACGACGATGAAAGCGCCGTTAGGGTTTCAGAAACGACAAAGAC
ACAGCCCGCAGTAAGTGCAAACACAACTAATACAGATACTAGCGAGCGTTTCTTCTCAAACGAACAACAG
CTTTTCAACAATAAGTACACCGCTCGCGATAGTCTCACTGAAGCTATAGGTACAAAGGGTGAAAACGCAG
AAGTACCACCAATTTCAAGGAGATCAACAAATAGTATAGCTCCCCTGTCACTACCAGACACTTCTTCGAA
TTCAAAGATTACAAAACCAGTTCAGGCGAAGGCAAGAAATACTATTGCGTGCATTCAAAGCGAAGAGTCA
CAGGCAACTCGTGGCTCAAATCCATTAGATAGCCAATCATCTGCTTCAACAATACATTCTTATAATACGT
CAGAGAGTTATGAGAGTAGCATAGATACTATGAGAGCACGTAGAACCGCGAGCCAGCCGAGAGCTTACAA
TACTACCACACTCCTAGAAGAGAACTGTCTAGATGAAAAATGCCCAAAAAATATGTCTATGGCGGCATTG
GAACCTATCCGCTCCATTGATATGCGTGCATTACCTTCTCAAAATATACACCATCTTATCAGAGAGTACT
CCAACGTTGACCAGTATGGTCATCAAAGGAGGAATTCCAGTTTACGCGGTGCTGATATGAATGATGTGCA
TTCAATTAGCTCAAATTCCACTTTACAGACTATAAAAACTGCTAACCTAACCAGGATCTTAACATCAGAT
GCCACTGTAAGTAAAAAGGATATTGAAACATCCGGCGAATCATTACCACAGTGGATGAGAAAATTTTCAT
TAACTCCATTACTTGTGTTTTTCCTAAAGAATTGTTTGAGACCGTGCTCTATGGCCGTGATCATCGCCCT
AACTGTTGCATTTATCCCATGGGTCAAGGCTTTGTTCGTGACTACCGCTAATACTCCTCACATAAGCCAA
GCTCCTGACAATGCACCACCATTAAGCTTTTTCATGGATTTTACAGGTTATGTCGGTGCCGCATGTGTTC
CATTTGGGTTGATATTATTAGGAGCAACTTTAGGAAGATTAAAGATTGGCAACCTTTATCCTGGATTTTG
GAAAGCCGCTGTGACACTCGTCATTTTGAGACAATGTGTCATGCCAATTTTTGGTGTCCTATGGTGTGAT
CGGTTAGTGAAAGCTGGATGGTTTAATTGGCAAGATGATAGAATGCTACTATTTGTTATAGCAATCAGCT
GGAACTTGCCAACGATGACTACCCTTATATATTTTACCGCCAGTTTTACGCCGCCAGAAACAACTGCGCC
AATCCAAATGGAGTGTGTTTCATTTTTCTTAATGCTGCAATACCCGCTAATGGTTGTTAGCTTGCCATTT
TTAGTGTCTTACTTTCTGAAAGTACAGATGAACCTTTAG
